Addgene plasmid #153505: pAGM9121_Gga-Lysozym SP
Purpose: Chicken Lysozym Signal Peptide Donor Plasmid
Depositing lab: Sylvestre Marillonnet. Depositing organization: Leibniz Institute of Plant Biochemistry (IPB). Publication: A modular two yeast species secretion system for the production and preparative application of unspecific peroxygenases. Pullmann P, Knorrscheidt A, Munch J, Palme PR, Hoehenwarter W, Marillonnet S, Alcalde M, Westermann B, Weissenborn MJ. Commun Biol. 2021 May 12;4(1):562. doi: 10.1038/s42003-021-02076-3. PubMed 33980981.
Backbone
  Vector backbone: pAGM9121
  Vector type: Synthetic Biology
Growth in bacteria
  Bacterial resistance: Spectinomycin, 50 μg/mL
  Growth temperature: 37°C
  Growth strain: DH5alpha
  Copy number: High Copy
Gene/Insert
  Gene/Insert name: Lysozym SP
  Species: G. gallus (chicken)
  Cloning method: Restriction Enzyme; 5′ cloning site Unknown (unknown if destroyed)
Terms and licenses: Academic/Nonprofit Terms; Industry Terms: Not Available to Industry
Depositor comments: Please visit https://www.biorxiv.org/content/10.1101/2020.07.22.216432v1 for bioRxiv preprint.
How to cite: pAGM9121_Gga-Lysozym SP was a gift from Sylvestre Marillonnet (Addgene plasmid # 153505 ; http://n2t.net/addgene:153505 ; RRID:Addgene_153505)
