[The description below was written by a language model from this plasmid's Addgene catalogue record and pLannotate feature annotations shown in this document.]
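Description:
pAGM9121_Gga-Lysozym SP is a small (about 2.1 kb) synthetic-biology donor plasmid that stores the chicken (Gallus gallus) lysozyme signal peptide as a reusable cloning part. It is built on the pAGM9121 backbone, which is generally known as a universal level 0 acceptor in the Modular Cloning (MoClo)/Golden Gate system, although the record itself lists only "restriction enzyme" as the cloning method and does not identify the sites flanking the insert. The plasmid is maintained in E. coli through a high-copy ColE1/pUC-type origin and selected with spectinomycin. Resistance comes from an aadA aminoglycoside adenylyltransferase gene (annotated SmR, conferring spectinomycin and streptomycin resistance). Upstream of it lie a fragment of the class 1 integron Pc promoter and a short remnant of the aacC1 gentamicin acetyltransferase gene. These are most likely leftovers of the integron-derived cassette from which the marker was taken, and the gentamicin fragment is too short to be functional.

The only payload is a short coding segment of roughly 80 nucleotides, matched by the automated annotation to a chicken lysozyme entry and consistent in length with an N-terminal secretion signal. No promoter, terminator, tag or yeast replication or selection element is annotated, so the plasmid is not an expression vector in its own right. It serves as a part donor, with the signal peptide module meant to be combined with other modules upstream of a gene of interest to direct the encoded protein into the secretory pathway. The associated publication describes a modular secretion system in two yeast species for producing unspecific peroxygenases, which suggests this part is one member of a signal peptide panel used to test secretion efficiency.
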