Features (pLannotate 1.2.2; 5 found; start..end, strand, type, name):
     23..46      +  promoter       Pc promoter (fragment): intI1 (promoter lies within the coding sequence); class 1 integron promoter
    222..278     +  CDS            GmR (fragment): gentamycin acetyltransferase; aacC1; confers resistance to gentamycin
    289..1076    +  CDS            SmR (fragment): aminoglycoside adenylyltransferase (Murphy, 1985); aadA; confers resistance to spectinomycin and streptomycin
   1417..2005    +  rep_origin     ori: high-copy-number ColE1/pMB1/pBR322/pUC origin of replication
   2055..2132    +  CDS            LYG_CHICK (fragment): Experimental evidence at transcript level: Swiss-Prot protein existence level 2. From Gallus gallus (Chicken).
>Addgene plasmid #153505 | pAGM9121_Gga-Lysozym SP | addgene full sequence | sequence record 316760 | Addgene NGS Result
GTGCCGAGGCACGAACCCAGTGGACATAAGCCTGTTCGGTTCGTAAGCTGTAATGCAAGTAGCGTATGCG
CTCACGCAACTGGTCCAGAACCTTGACCGAACGCAGCGGTGGTAACGGCGCAGTGGCGGTTTTCATGGCT
TGTTATGACTGTTTTTTTGGGGTACAGTCTATGCCTCGGGCATCCAAGCAGCAAGCGCGTTACGCCGTGG
GTCGATGTTTGATGTTATGGAGCAGCAACGATGTTACGCAGCAGGGCAGTCGCCCTAAAACAAAGTTAAA
CATCATGGGGGAAGCGGTGATCGCCGAAGTATCGACTCAACTATCAGAGGTAGTTGGCGTCATCGAGCGC
CATCTCGAACCGACGTTGCTGGCCGTACATTTGTACGGCTCCGCAGTGGATGGCGGCCTGAAGCCACACA
GCGATATTGATTTGCTGGTTACGGTGACCGTAAGGCTTGATGAAACAACGCGGCGAGCTTTGATCAACGA
CCTTTTGGAAACTTCGGCTTCCCCTGGAGAGAGCGAGATTCTCCGCGCTGTAGAAGTCACCATTGTTGTG
CACGACGACATCATTCCGTGGCGTTATCCAGCTAAGCGCGAACTGCAATTTGGAGAATGGCAGCGCAATG
ACATTCTTGCAGGTATCTTCGAGCCAGCCACGATCGACATTGATCTGGCTATCTTGCTGACAAAAGCAAG
AGAACATAGCGTTGCCTTGGTAGGTCCAGCGGCGGAGGAACTCTTTGATCCGGTTCCTGAACAGGATCTA
TTTGAGGCGCTAAATGAAACCTTAACGCTATGGAACTCGCCGCCCGACTGGGCTGGCGATGAGCGAAATG
TAGTGCTTACGTTGTCCCGCATTTGGTACAGCGCAGTAACCGGCAAAATCGCGCCGAAGGATGTCGCTGC
CGACTGGGCAATGGAGCGCCTGCCGGCCCAGTATCAGCCCGTCATACTTGAAGCTAGACAGGCTTATCTT
GGACAAGAAGAAGATCGCTTGGCCTCGCGCGCAGATCAGTTGGAAGAATTTGTCCATTACGTGAAAGGCG
AGATCACCAAGGTAGTCGGCAAATAATGTCTAGCTAGAAATTCGTTCAAGCCGACGCCGCTTCGCGGCGC
GGCTTAACTCAAGCGTTAGATGCACTAAGCACATAATTGCTCACAGCCAAACTATCAGGTCAAGTCTGCT
TTTATTATTTTTAAGCGTGCATAATAAGCCCTACACAAATTGGGAGATATATCATGCTGTCAGACCAAGT
TTACTCATATATACTTTAGATTGATTTAAAACTTCATTTTTAATTTAAAAGGATCTAGGTGAAGATCCTT
TTTGATAATCTCATGACCAAAATCCCTTAACGTGAGTTTTCGTTCCACTGAGCGTCAGACCCCGTAGAAA
AGATCAAAGGATCTTCTTGAGATCCTTTTTTTCTGCGCGTAATCTGCTGCTTGCAAACAAAAAAACCACC
GCTACCAGCGGTGGTTTGTTTGCCGGATCAAGAGCTACCAACTCTTTTTCCGAAGGTAACTGGCTTCAGC
AGAGCGCAGATACCAAATACTGTTCTTCTAGTGTAGCCGTAGTTAGGCCACCACTTCAAGAACTCTGTAG
CACCGCCTACATACCTCGCTCTGCTAATCCTGTTACCAGTGGCTGCTGCCAGTGGCGATAAGTCGTGTCT
TACCGGGTTGGACTCAAGACGATAGTTACCGGATAAGGCGCAGCGGTCGGGCTGAACGGGGGGTTCGTGC
ACACAGCCCAGCTTGGAGCGAACGACCTACACCGAACTGAGATACCTACAGCGTGAGCTATGAGAAAGCG
CCACGCTTCCCGAAGGGAGAAAGGCGGACAGGTATCCGGTAAGCGGCAGGGTCGGAACAGGAGAGCGCAC
GAGGGAGCTTCCAGGGGGAAACGCCTGGTATCTTTATAGTCCTGTCGGGTTTCGCCACCTCTGACTTGAG
CGTCGATTTTTGTGATGCTCGTCAGGGGGGCGGAGCCTATGGAAAAACGCCAGCAACGCGGCCTTTTTAC
GGTTCCTGCACTCTGTGGTCTCAAATGCTGGGTAAGAACGACCCAATGTGTCTTGTTTTGGTCTTGTTGG
GATTGACTGCTTTGTTGGGTATCTGTCAAGGAGCACGAGACCACGAA
